>Addgene plasmid #52276 | pSC-hXRCC1-IntE2 | depositor full sequence | sequence record 80840 | pSC-hXRCC1-IntE2 sequence 9543 bps
TAATACGACTCACTATAGGGGAATTGTGAGCGGATAACAATTCCCCTCTAGAAATAATTTTGTTTAACTT
TAAGAAGGAGATATAACCATGGGACCGGAGATCCGCCTCCGCCATGTCGTGTCCTGCAGCAGCCAGGACT
CGACTCACTGTGCAGAAAATCTTCTCAAGGCAGACACTTACCGAAAATGGCGGGCAGCCAAGGCAGGCGA
GAAGACCATCTCTGTGGTCCTACAGTTGGAGAAGGAGGAGCAGATACACAGTGTGGACATTGGGAATGAT
GGCTCAGCTTTCGTGGAGGTGCTGGTGGGCAGTTCAGCTGGAGGCGCTGGGGAGCAAGACTATGAGGTCC
TTCTGGTCACCTCATCTTTCATGTCCCCTTCCGAGAGCCGCAGTGGCTCAAACCCCAACCGCGTTCGCAT
GTTTGGGCCTGACAAGCTGGTCCGGGCAGCCGCCGAGAAGCGCTGGGACCGGGTCAAAATTGTTTGCAGC
CAGCCCTACAGCAAGGACTCCCCCTTTGGCTTGAGTTTTGTACGGTTTCATAGCCCCCCAGACAAAGATG
AGGCAGAGGCCCCGTCCCAGAAGGTGACAGTGACCAAGCTTGGCCAGTTCCGTGTGAAGGAGGAGGATGA
GAGCGCCAACTCTCTGAGGCCGGGGGCTCTCTTCTTCAGCCGGATCAACAAGACATCCCCAGTCACAGCC
AGCGACCCGGCAGGACCTAGCTATGCAGCTGCTACCCTCCAGGCTTCTAGTGCTGCCTCCTCAGCCTCTC
CAGTCTCCAGGGCCATAGGCAGCACCTCCAAGCCCCAGGAGTCTCCCAAAGGGAAGAGGAAGTTGGATTT
GAACCAAGAAGAAAAGAAGACCCCCAGCAAACCACCAGCCCAGCTGTCGCCATCTGTTCCCAAGAGACCT
AAATTGCCAGCTCCAACTCGTACCCCAGCCACAGCCCCAGTCCCTGCCCGAGCACAGGGGGCAGTGACAG
GCAAACCCCGAGGAGAAGGCACCGAGCCCAGACGACCCCGAGCTGGCCCAGAGGAGCTGGGGAAGATCCT
TCAGGGTGTGGTAGTGGTGCTGAGTGGCTTCCAGAACCCCTTCCGCTCCGAGCTGCGAGATAAGGCCCTA
GAGCTTGGGGCCAAGTATCGGCCAGACTGGACCCGGGACAGCACGCACCTCATCTGTGCCTTTGCCAACA
CCCCCAAGTACAGCCAGGTCCTAGGCCTGGGAGGCCGCATCGTGCGTAAGGAGTGGGTGCTGGACTGTCA
CCGCATGCGTCGGCGGCTGCCCTCCCGGAGGTACCTCATGGCAGGGCCAGGTTCCAGCAGTGAGGAGGAT
GAGGCCTCTCACAGCGGTGGCAGCGGAGATGAAGCCCCCAAGCTTCCTCAGAAGCAACCCCAGACCAAAA
CCAAGCCCACTCAGGCAGCTGGACCCAGCTCACCCCAGAAGCCCCCAACCCCTGAAGAGACCAAAGCAGC
CTCACCAGTGCTCCAGGAAGATATAGACATTGAGGGGGTACAGTCAGAAGGACAGGACAATGGGGCGGAA
GATTCTGGGGACACAGAGGATGAGCTGAGGAGGGTGGCAGAGCAGAAGGAACACAGACTGCCCCCTGGCC
AGGAGGAGAATGGGGAAGACCCGTATGCAGGCTCCACGGATGAGAACACGGACAGTGAGGAACACCAGGA
GCCTCCTGATCTGCCAGTCCCTGAGCTCCCAGATTTCTTCCAGGGCAAGCACTTCTTTCTTTACGGGGAG
TTCCCTGGGGACGAGCGGCGGAAACTCATCCGATACGTCACAGCCTTCAATGGGGAGCTCGAGGACTATA
TGAGTGACCGGGTTCAGTTTGTGATCACAGCACAGGAATGGGATCCCAGCTTTGAGGAGGCCCTGATGGA
CAACCCCTCCCTGGCATTCGTTCGTCCCCGATGGATCTACAGTTGCAATGAGAAGCAGAAGTTACTTCCT
CACCAGCTCTATGGGGTGGTGCCGCAAGCCGAATTCCTCGAGATGTGCATCTGCGGAGATGCACTAGTTG
CCCTACCCGAGGGCGAGTCGGTACGCATCGCCGACATCGTGCCGGGTGCGCGGCCCAACAGTGACAACGC
CATCGACCTGAAAGTCCTTGACCGGCATGGCAATCCCGTGCTCGCCGACCGGCTGTTCCACTCCGGCGAG
CATCCGGTGTACACGGTGCGTACGGTCGAAGGTCTGCGTGTGACGGGCACCGCGAACCACCCGTTGTTGT
GTTTGGTCGACGTCGCCGGGGTGCCGACCCTGCTGTGGAAGCTGATCGACGAAATCAAGCCGGGCGATTA
CGCGGTGATTCAACGCAGCGCATTCAGCGTCGACTGTGCAGGTTTTGCCCGCGGGAAACCCGAATTTGCG
CCCACAACCTACACAGTCGGCGTCCCTGGACTGGTGCGTTTCTTGGAAGCACACCACCGAGACCCGGACG
CCCAAGCTATCGCCGACGAGCTGACCGACGGGCGGTTCTACTACGCGAAAGTCGCCAGTGTCACCGACGC
CGGCGTGCAGCCGGTGTATAGCCTTCGTGTCGACACGGCAGACCACGCGTTTATCACGAACGGGTTCGTC
AGCCACGCTACTGGCCTCACCGGTCTAAGCTTAGCATCCATGTCGGGGATCGCCCTCAGCAGACTCGCCC
AGGAGAGGAAAGCATGGAGGAAAGACCACCCATTTGGTTTCGTGGCTGTCCCAACAAAAAATCCCGATGG
CACGATGAACCTCATGAACTGGGAGTGCGCCATTCCGGGAAAGAAAGGGACTCCGTGGGAAGGAGGCTTG
TTTAAACTACGGATGCTTTTCAAAGATGATTATCCATCTTCGCCACCAAAATGTAAATTCGAACCACCAT
TATTTCACCCGAATGTGTACCCTTCGGGGACAGTGTGCCTGTCCATCTTAGAGGAGGACAAGGACTGGAG
GCCAGCCATCACAATCAAACAGATCCTATTAGGAATACAGGAACTTCTAAATGAACCAAATATCCAAGAC
CCAGCTCAAGCAGAGGCCTACACGATTTACTGCCAAAACAGAGTGGAGTACGAGAAAAGGGTCCGAGCAC
AAGCCAAGAAGTTTGCGCCCTCATCAGGATCCGGAATGTCCCCTATACTAGGTTATTGGAAAATTAAGGG
CCTTGTGCAACCCACTCGACTTCTTTTGGAATATCTTGAAGAAAAATATGAAGAGCATTTGTATGAGCGC
GATGAAGGTGATAAATGGCGAAACAAAAAGTTTGAATTGGGTTTGGAGTTTCCCAATCTTCCTTATTATA
TTGATGGTGATGTTAAATTAACACAGTCTATGGCCATCATACGTTATATAGCTGACAAGCACAACATGTT
GGGTGGTTGTCCAAAAGAGCGTGCAGAGATTTCAATGCTTGAAGGAGCGGTTTTGGATATTAGATACGGT
GTTTCGAGAATTGCATATAGTAAAGACTTTGAAACTCTCAAAGTTGATTTTCTTAGCAAGCTACCTGAAA
TGCTGAAAATGTTCGAAGATCGTTTATGTCATAAAACATATTTAAATGGTGATCATGTAACCCATCCTGA
CTTCATGTTGTATGACGCTCTTGATGTTGTTTTATACATGGACCCAATGTGCCTGGATGCGTTCCCAAAA
TTAGTTTGTTTTAAAAAACGTATTGAAGCTATCCCACAAATTGATAAGTACTTGAAATCCAGCAAGTATA
TAGCATGGCCTTTGCAGGGCTGGCAAGCCACGTTTGGTGGTGGCGACCATCCTCCAAAATAGATCCGGCT
GCTAACAAAGCCCGAAAGGAAGCTGAGTTGGCTGCTGCCACCGCTGAGCAATAACTAGCATAACCCCTTG
GGGCCTCTAAACGGGTCTTGAGGGGTTTTTTGCTGAAAGGAGGAACTATATCCGGATAACTACGTCAGGT
GGCACTTTTCGGGGAAATGTGCGCGGAACCCCTATTTGTTTATTTTTCTAAATACATTCAAATATGTATC
CGCTCATGAGACAATAACCCTGATAAATGCTTCAATAATATTGAAAAAGGAAGAGTATGAGTATTCAACA
TTTCCGTGTCGCCCTTATTCCCTTTTTTGCGGCATTTTGCCTTCCTGTTTTTGCTCACCCAGAAACGCTG
GTGAAAGTAAAAGATGCTGAAGATCAGTTGGGTGCACGAGTGGGTTACATCGAACTGGATCTCAACAGCG
GTAAGATCCTTGAGAGTTTTCGCCCCGAAGAACGTTCTCCAATGATGAGCACTTTTAAAGTTCTGCTATG
TGGCGCGGTATTATCCCGTGTTGACGCCGGGCAAGAGCAACTCGGTCGCCGCATACACTATTCTCAGAAT
GACTTGGTTGAGTACTCACCAGTCACAGAAAAGCATCTTACGGATGGCATGACAGTAAGAGAATTATGCA
GTGCTGCCATAACCATGAGTGATAACACTGCGGCCAACTTACTTCTGACAACGATCGGAGGACCGAAGGA
GCTAACCGCTTTTTTGCACAACATGGGGGATCATGTAACTCGCCTTGATCGTTGGGAACCGGAGCTGAAT
GAAGCCATACCAAACGACGAGCGTGACACCACGATGCCTGTAGCAATGGCAACAACGTTGCGCAAACTAT
TAACTGGCGAACTACTTACTCTAGCTTCCCGGCAACAATTAATAGACTGGATGGAGGCGGATAAAGTTGC
AGGACCACTTCTGCGCTCGGCCCTTCCGGCTGGCTGGTTTATTGCTGATAAATCTGGAGCCGGTGAGCGT
GGGTCTCGCGGTATCATTGCAGCACTGGGGCCAGATGGTAAGCCCTCCCGTATCGTAGTTATCTACACGA
CGGGGAGTCAGGCAACTATGGATGAACGAAATAGACAGATCGCTGAGATAGGTGCCTCACTGATTAAGCA
TTGGTAACTGTCAGACCAAGTTTACTCATATATACTTTAGATTGATT
[38 nt withheld, positions 4948-4985]
A
[37 nt withheld, positions 4987-5023]
ATTTTGTTAAAATTCGCGTTAAATTTTTGTTAAATCAGCTCATTTTTTAACCAATAGGCCGAAATCGGCA
AAATCCCTTATAAATCAAAAGAATAGCCCGAGATAGGGT
[37 nt withheld, positions 5133-5169]
AAAGAACGTGGACTCCAACGTCAAAGG
[141 nt withheld, positions 5197-5337]
G
[125 nt withheld, positions 5339-5463]
AAAGGATCTAGGTGAAGATCCTTTTTGATAATCTCATGACCAAAATCCCTTAACGTGAGTTTTCGTTCCA
CTGAGCGTCAGACCCCGTAGAAAAGATCAAAGGATCTTCTTGAGATCCTTTTTTTCTGCGCGTAATCTGC
TGCTTGCAAACAAAAAAACCACCGCTACCAGCGGTGGTTTGTTTGCCGGATCAAGAGCTACCAACTCTTT
TTCCGAAGGTAACTGGCTTCAGCAGAGCGCAGATACCAAATACTGTCCTTCTAGTGTAGCCGTAGTTAGG
CCACCACTTCAAGAACTCTGTAGCACCGCCTACATACCTCGCTCTGCTAATCCTGTTACCAGTGGCTGCT
GCCAGTGGCGATAAGTCGTGTCTTACCGGGTTGGACTCAAGACGATAGTTACCGGATAAGGCGCAGCGGT
CGGGCTGAACGGGGGGTTCGTGCACACAGCCCAGCTTGGAGCGAACGACCTACACCGAACTGAGATACCT
ACAGCGTGAGCTATGAGAAAGCGCCACGCTTCCCGAAGGGAGAAAGGCGGACAGGTATCCGGTAAGCGGC
AGGGTCGGAACAGGAGAGCGCACGAGGGAGCTTCCAGGGGGAAACGCCTGGTATCTTTATAGTCCTGTCG
GGTTTCGCCACCTCTGACTTGAGCGTCGATTTTTGTGATGCTCGTCAGGGGGGCGGAGCCTATGGAAAAA
CGCCAGCAACGCGGCCTTTTTACGGTTCCTGGCCTTTTGCTGGCCTTTTGCTCACATGTTCTTTCCTGCG
TTATCCCCTGATTCTGTGGATAACCGTATTACCGCCTTTGAGTGAGCTGATACCGCTCGCCGCAGCCGAA
CGACCGAGCGCAGCGAGTCAGTGAGCGAGGAAGCTATGGTGCACTCTCAGTACAATCTGCTCTGATGCCG
CATAGTTAAGCCAGTATACACTCCGCTATCGCTACGTGACTGGGTCATGGCTGCGCCCCGACACCCGCCA
ACACCCGCTGACGCGCCCTGACGGGCTTGTCTGCTCCCGGCATCCGCTTACAGACAAGCTGTGACCGTCT
CCGGGAGCTGCATGTGTCAGAGGTTTTCACCGTCATCACCGAAACGCGCGAGGCAGCTGCGGTAAAGCTC
ATCAGCGTGGTCGTGCAGCGATTCACAGATGTCTGCCTGTTCATCCGCGTCCAGCTCGTTGAGTTTCTCC
AGAAGCGTTAATGTCTGGCTTCTGATAAAGCGGGCCATGTTAAGGGCGGTTTTTTCCTGTTTGGTCACTG
ATGCCTCCGTGTAAGGGGGATTTCTGTTCATGGGGGTAATGATACCGATGAAACGAGAGAGGATGCTCAC
GATACGGGTTACTGATGATGAACATGCCCGGTTACTGGAACGTTGTGAGGGTAAACAACTGGCGGTATGG
ATGCGGCGGGACCAGAGAAAAATCACTCAGGGTCAATGCCAGCCGAACGCCAGCAAGACGTAGCCCAGCG
CGTCGGCCGCCATGCCGGCGATAATGGCCTGCTTCTCGCCGAAACGTTTGGTGGCGGGACCAGTGACGAA
GGCTTGAGCGAGGGCGTGCAAGATTCCGAATACCGCAAGCGACAGGCCGATCATCGTCGCGCTCCAGCGA
AAGCGGTCCTCGCCGAAAATGACCCAGAGCGCTGCCGGCACCTGTCCTACGAGTTGCATGATAAAGAAGA
CAGTCATAAGTGCGGCGACGATAGTCATGCCCCGCGCCCACCGGAAGGAGCTGACTGGGTTGAAGGCTCT
CAAGGGCATCGGTCGAGATCCCGGTGCCTAATGAGTGAGCTAACTTACATTAATTGCGTTGCGCTCACTG
CCCGCTTTCCAGTCGGGAAACCTGTCGTGCCAGCTGCATTAATGAATCGGCCAACGCGCGGGGAGAGGCG
GTTTGCGTATTGGGCGCCAGGGTGGTTTTTCTTTTCACCAGTGAGACGGGCAACAGCTGATTGCCCTTCA
CCGCCTGGCCCTGAGAGAGTTGCAGCAAGCGGTCCACGCTGGTTTGCCCCAGCAGGCGAAAATCCTGTTT
GATGGTGGTTAACGGCGGGATATAACATGAGCTGTCTTCGGTATCGTCGTATCCCACTACCGAGATATCC
GCACCAACGCGCAGCCCGGACTCGGTAATGGCGCGCATTGCGCCCAGCGCCATCTGATCGTTGGCAACCA
GCATCGCAGTGGGAACGATGCCCTCATTCAGCATTTGCATGGTTTGTTGAAAACCGGACATGGCACTCCA
GTCGCCTTCCCGTTCCGCTATCGGCTGAATTTGATTGCGAGTGAGATATTTATGCCAGCCAGCCAGACGC
AGACGCGCCGAGACAGAACTTAATGGGCCCGCTAACAGCGCGATTTGCTGGTGACCCAATGCGACCAGAT
GCTCCACGCCCAGTCGCGTACCGTCTTCATGGGAGAAAATAATACTGTTGATGGGTGTCTGGTCAGAGAC
ATCAAGAAATAACGCCGGAACATTAGTGCAGGCAGCTTCCACAGCAATGGCATCCTGGTCATCCAGCGGA
TAGTTAATGATCAGCCCACTGACGCGTTGCGCGAGAAGATTGTGCACCGCCGCTTTACAGGCTTCGACGC
CGCTTCGTTCTACCATCGACACCACCACGCTGGCACCCAGTTGATCGGCGCGAGATTTAATCGCCGCGAC
AATTTGCGACGGCGCGTGCAGGGCCAGACTGGAGGTGGCAACGCCAATCAGCAACGACTGTTTGCCCGCC
AGTTGTTGTGCCACGCGGTTGGGAATGTAATTCAGCTCCGCCATCGCCGCTTCCACTTTTTCCCGCGTTT
TCGCAGAAACGTGGCTGGCCTGGTTCACCACGCGGGAAACGGTCTGATAAGAGACACCGGCATACTCTGC
GACATCGTATAACGTTACTGGTTTCACATTCACCACCCTGAATTGACTCTCTTCCGGGCGCTATCATGCC
ATACCGCGAAAGGTTTTGCGCCATTCGATGGTGTCCGGGATCTCGACGCTCTCCCTTATGCGACTCCTGC
ATTAGGAAGCAGCCCAGTAGTAGGTTGAGGCCGTTGAGCACCGCCGCCGCAAGGAATGGTGCATGCCGGC
ATGCCGCCCTTTCGTCTTCAAGAATTAATTCCCAATTCCCCAGGCATCAAATAAAACGAAAGGCTCAGTC
GAAAGACTGGGCCTTTCGTTTTATCTGTTGTTTGTCGGTGAACGCTCTCCTGAGTAGGACAAATCCGCCG
GGAGCGGATTTGAACGTTGCGAAGCAACGGCCCGGAGGGTGGCGGGCAGGACGCCCGCCATAAACTGCCA
GGAATTAATTCCCCAGGCATCAAATAAAACGAAAGGCTCAGTCGAAAGACTGGGCCTTTCGTTTTATCTG
TTGTTTGTCGGTGAACGCTCTCCTGAGTAGGACAAATCCGCCGGGAGCGGATTTGAACGTTGCGAAGCAA
CGGCCCGGAGGGTGGCGGGCAGGACGCCCGCCATAAACTGCCAGGAATTAATTCCCCAGGCATCAAATAA
AACGAAAGGCTCAGTCGAAAGACTGGGCCTTTCGTTTTATCTGTTGTTTGTCGGTGAACGCTCTCCTGAG
TAGGACAAATCCGCCGGGAGCGGATTTGAACGTTGCGAAGCAACGGCCCGGAGGGTGGCGGGCAGGACGC
CCGCCATAAACTGCCAGGAATTAATTCCCCAGGCATCAAATAAAACGAAAGGCTCAGTCGAAAGACTGGG
CCTTTCGTTTTATCTGTTGTTTGTCGGTGAACGCTCTCCTGAGTAGGACAAATCCGCCGGGAGCGGATTT
GAACGTTGCGAAGCAACGGCCCGGAGGGTGGCGGGCAGGACGCCCGCCATAAACTGCCAGGAATTAATTC
CCCAGGCATCAAATAAAACGAAAGGCTCAGTCGAAAGACTGGGCCTTTCGTTTTATCTGTTGTTTGTCGG
TGAACGCTCTCCTGAGTAGGACAAATCCGCCGGGAGCGGATTTGAACGTTGCGAAGCAACGGCCCGGAGG
GTGGCGGGCAGGACGCCCGCCATAAACTGCCAGGAATTGGGGATCGGAATTAATTCCCGGTTTAAACCGG
GGATCTCGATCCCGCGAAAT
Features (pLannotate 1.2.2; 26 found; start..end, strand, type, name):
      1..19      +  promoter       T7 promoter: promoter for bacteriophage T7 RNA polymerase
     20..44      +  protein_bind   lac operator: The lac repressor binds to the lac operator to inhibit transcription in E. coli. This inhibition can be relieved by adding lactose or isopropyl-β-D-thiogalactopyranoside (IPTG). lac repressor encoded by lacI
     59..81      +  RBS            RBS: efficient ribosome binding site from bacteriophage T7 gene 10 (Olins and Rangwala, 1989)
     95..1990    +  CDS            XRCC1: XRCC1_HUMAN - Experimental evidence at protein level: Swiss-Prot protein existence level 1. Involved in DNA single-strand break repair by mediating the assembly of DNA break repair protein complexes. Probably during DNA repair, negatively regulates ADP-ribose levels by modulating ADP- ribosyltransferase PARP1 activity. From Homo sapiens (Human).
   2015..2599    +  CDS            Mxe GyrA intein: modified GyrA intein (Southworth et al., 1999); Mycobacterium xenopi gyrA; N-terminal cleavage of this intein can be induced by thiols.
   2630..3103    +  CDS            UBE2I: UBC9_CHICK - Also known as UBC9, UBCE9. Experimental evidence at protein level: Swiss-Prot protein existence level 1. Accepts the ubiquitin-like proteins SUMO1, SUMO2 and SUMO3 from the UBLE1A-UBLE1B E1 complex and catalyzes their covalent attachment to other proteins with the help of an E3 ligase such as RANBP2 or CBX4. Essential for nuclear architecture and chromosome segregation. From Gallus gallus (Chicken).
   3116..3769    +  CDS            GST26_SCHJA: Experimental evidence at protein level: Swiss-Prot protein existence level 1. GST isoenzymes appear to play a central role in the parasite detoxification system. Other functions are also suspected including a role in increasing the solubility of haematin in the parasite gut. From Schistosoma japonicum (Blood fluke).
   3778..3827    +  CDS            SET1 (fragment): solubility-enhancement tag derived from T7 phage gene 10B
   3835..3882    +  terminator     T7 terminator: transcription terminator for bacteriophage T7 RNA polymerase
   3942..4046    +  promoter       AmpR promoter: bla
   4047..4907    +  CDS            AmpR: β-lactamase; bla; confers resistance to ampicillin, carbenicillin, and related antibiotics
   4949..5462    -  rep_origin     M13 ori (sequence partly withheld): M13 bacteriophage origin of replication; arrow indicates direction of (+) strand synthesis
   5573..6161    +  rep_origin     ori: high-copy-number ColE1/pMB1/pBR322/pUC origin of replication
   6338..6428    -  misc_feature   bom (fragment): basis of mobility region from pBR322
   6530..6721    -  CDS            rop: Rop protein, which maintains plasmids at low copy number; rop
   6762..6872    +  CDS            mbeC (fragment): MBEC_ECOLX - Experimental evidence at protein level: Swiss-Prot protein existence level 1. Required for efficient mobilization of ColE1 plasmid and is thus essential to promote the specific transfer of the plasmid during conjugation. Probably functions by inducing DNA bending, helping the MbeA relaxase to melt the DNA around the nic site and cleave the phosphodiester bond. Binds specifically double-stranded DNA (dsDNA) containing the ColE1 oriT but does not recognize the inverted repeat (IR). From Escherichia coli.
   6907..7229    -  CDS            TcR (fragment): tetracycline efflux protein; tet; confers resistance to tetracycline
   7244..7265    -  protein_bind   CAP binding site: CAP binding activates transcription in the presence of cAMP. E. coli catabolite activator protein
   7278..8360    -  CDS            lacI: lac repressor; lacI; The lac repressor binds to the lac operator to inhibit transcription in E. coli. This inhibition can be relieved by adding lactose or isopropyl-β-D-thiogalactopyranoside (IPTG).
   8361..8438    -  promoter       lacI promoter: lacI
   8446..8539    -  CDS            TcR (fragment): tetracycline efflux protein; tet; confers resistance to tetracycline
   8591..8677    +  terminator     rrnB T1 terminator: Escherichia coli rrnB; transcription terminator T1 from the E. coli rrnB gene
   8774..8860    +  terminator     rrnB T1 terminator: Escherichia coli rrnB; transcription terminator T1 from the E. coli rrnB gene
   8957..9043    +  terminator     rrnB T1 terminator: Escherichia coli rrnB; transcription terminator T1 from the E. coli rrnB gene
   9140..9226    +  terminator     rrnB T1 terminator: Escherichia coli rrnB; transcription terminator T1 from the E. coli rrnB gene
   9323..9409    +  terminator     rrnB T1 terminator: Escherichia coli rrnB; transcription terminator T1 from the E. coli rrnB gene
