[The description below was written by a language model from this plasmid's Addgene catalogue record and pLannotate feature annotations shown in this document.]
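Description:
pSC-hXRCC1-IntE2 is a 9,543 bp bacterial expression plasmid built on the pTXB3 intein-fusion backbone, in which the original chitin-binding domain was replaced by a Ubc9–GST fusion to give the cloning vector pSC-IntE2. It is propagated in E. coli under ampicillin selection (β-lactamase with its own promoter) from a ColE1/pMB1-type origin. The catalogue lists it as high copy, although the feature table also shows a rop gene and a bom fragment carried over from pBR322. An M13 phage origin, remnants of the tetracycline resistance gene and five tandem rrnB T1 terminators upstream of the expression cassette are also annotated.

The payload is human XRCC1, a scaffold protein in DNA single-strand break repair, cloned between NcoI and EcoRI. It is expressed from a T7 promoter with an adjacent lac operator, the T7 gene 10 ribosome binding site and a T7 terminator. A plasmid-borne lacI keeps the promoter repressed until IPTG induction in a T7 polymerase host such as BL21(DE3). XRCC1 is fused at its C terminus to the Mxe GyrA intein, followed by the SUMO E2 conjugating enzyme Ubc9 (UBE2I; the annotation tool's best match was the chicken entry, and the record does not state the species of the cDNA) and Schistosoma japonicum GST. GST provides an affinity handle, and thiol-induced cleavage at the intein's N terminus can release XRCC1 from the rest of the fusion. The associated publication describes a recombinant SUMOylation system, and the record notes co-expression with a second vector, so tethering the E2 to the substrate presumably serves to promote its SUMO modification in bacteria for the production of SUMO-modified protein.
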