Addgene plasmid #52276: pSC-hXRCC1-IntE2
Purpose: Bacterial expression of human XRCC1 C-terminally fused to GyrA intein, SUMO-E2 and GST
Depositing lab: Primo Schaer. Depositing organization: University of Basel. Publication: Versatile Recombinant SUMOylation System for the Production of SUMO-Modified Protein. Weber AR, Schuermann D, Schar P. PLoS One. 2014 Jul 9;9(7):e102157. doi: 10.1371/journal.pone.0102157. eCollection 2014. PubMed 25007328.
Backbone
  Vector backbone: pTXB3
  Backbone manufacturer: New England Biolabs
  Backbone size w/o insert (bp): 6707
  Total vector size (bp): 9543
  Modifications to backbone: CBD domain replaced by Ubc9-GST fusion resulting in the cloning vector pSC-IntE2
  Vector type: Bacterial Expression
Growth in bacteria
  Bacterial resistance: Ampicillin, 100 μg/mL
  Growth temperature: 37°C
  Growth strain: DH5alpha
  Growth instructions: In combination with a second vector for protein expression in BL21(DE3) cells, the selection pressure was reduced by half to 50 mg/L Ampicillin
  Copy number: High Copy
Gene/Insert
  Gene/Insert name: XRCC1
  Species: H. sapiens (human)
  Insert size (bp): 1906
  GenBank ID: NM_006297.2
  Entrez Gene: XRCC1 (a.k.a. RCC, SCAR26)
  Promoter: T7
  Tag / fusion protein: GyrA-intein-Ubc9-GST (C terminal on backbone)
  Cloning method: Restriction Enzyme; 5′ cloning site NcoI (not destroyed); 3′ cloning site EcoRI (not destroyed)
  Sequencing primers: 5′ TAATACGACTCACTATAGGG
Resource information
  A portion of this plasmid was derived from a plasmid made by: Ubc9 cDNAs was amplified from pGEX-based expression vector kindly gifted by Ronald Hay
Terms and licenses: Academic/Nonprofit Terms; Industry Terms: Not Available to Industry
How to cite: pSC-hXRCC1-IntE2 was a gift from Primo Schaer (Addgene plasmid # 52276 ; http://n2t.net/addgene:52276 ; RRID:Addgene_52276)
