>Addgene plasmid #52276 | pSC-hXRCC1-IntE2 | addgene partial sequence | sequence record 86025 | T7 5'-TAATACGACTCACTATAGGG-3'
AATAATTTTGTTTAACTTTAAGAAGGAGATATAACCATGGGACCGGAGATCCGCCTCCGCCATGTCGTGT
CCTGCAGCAGCCAGGACTCGACTCACTGTGCAGAAAATCTTCTCAAGGCAGACACTTACCGAAAATGGCG
GGCAGCCAAGGCAGGCGAGAAGACCATCTCTGTGGTCCTACAGTTGGAGAAGGAGGAGCAGATACACAGT
GTGGACATTGGGAATGATGGCTCAGCTTTCGTGGAGGTGCTGGTGGGCAGTTCAGCTGGAGGCGCTGGGG
AGCAAGACTATGAGGTCCTTCTGGTCACCTCATCTTTCATGTCCCCTTCCGAGAGCCGCAGTGGCTCAAA
CCCCAACCGCGTTCGCATGTTTGGGCCTGACAAGCTGGTCCGGGCAGCCGCCGAGAAGCGCTGGGACCGG
GTCAAAATTGTTTGCAGCCAGCCCTACAGCAAGGACTCCCCCTTTGGCTTGAGTTTTGTACGGTTTCATA
GCCCCCCAGACAAAGATGAGGCAGAGGCCCCGTCCCAGAAGGTGACAGTGACCAAGCTTGGCCAGTTCCG
TGTGAAGGAGGAGGATGAGAGCGCCAACTCTCTGAGGCCGGGGGCTCTCTTCTTCAGCCGGATCAACAAG
ACATCCCCAGTCACAGCCAGCGACCCGGCAGGACCTAGCTATGCAGCTGCTACCCTCCAGGCTTCTAGTG
CTGCCTCCTCAGCCTCTCCAGTCTCCAGGGCCATAGGCAGCACCTCCAAGCCCCAGGAGTCTCCCAAAGG
GAAGAGGAAGTTGGATTTGAACCAAGAAGAA
