>Addgene plasmid #52276 | pSC-hXRCC1-IntE2 | addgene partial sequence | sequence record 86335 | GST-R 5'-AAAGAAGTCGAGTGGGTTGC-3'
CTAGTATAGGGGACATTCCGGATCCTGATGAGGGCGCAAACTTCTTGGCTTGTGCTCGGACCCTTTTCTC
GTACTCCACTCTGTTTTGGCAGTAAATCGTGTAGGCCTCTGCTTGAGCTGGGTCTTGGATATTTGGTTCA
TTTAGAAGTTCCTGTATTCCTAATAGGATCTGTTTGATTGTGATGGCTGGCCTCCAGTCCTTGTCCTCCT
CTAAGATGGACAGGCACACTGTCCCCGAAGGGTACACATTCGGGTGAAATAATGGTGGTTCGAATTTACA
TTTTGGTGGCGAAGATGGATAATCATCTTTGAAAAGCATCCGTAGTTTAAACAAGCCTCCTTCCCACGGA
GTCCCTTTCTTTCCCGGAATGGCGCACTCCCAGTTCATGAGGTTCATCGTGCCATCGGGATTTTTTGTTG
GGACAGCCACGAAACCAAATGGGTGGTCTTTCCTCCATGCTTTCCTCTCCTGGGCGAGTCTGCTGAGGGC
GATCCCCGACATGGATGCTAAGCTTAGACCGGTGAGGCCAGTAGCGTGGCTGACGAACCCGTTCGTGATA
AACGCGTGGTCTGCCGTGTCGACACGAAGGCTATACACCGGCTGCACGCCGGCGTCGGTGACACTGGCGA
CTTTCGCGTAGTAGAACCGCCCGTCGGTCAGCTCGTCGGCGATAGCTTGGGCGTCCGGGTCTCGGTGGTG
TGCTTCCAAGAAACGCACCAGTCCAGGGACGCCGACTGTGTAGGTTGTGGGCGCAAATTCGGGTTTCCCG
CGGGCAAAACCTGCACAGTCGACGCTGAATGCGCTGCGTTGAATCACCGCGTAATCGCC
